Addgene plasmid #187205: pSLS.408
Purpose: Expresses retron Eco1 ncRNA v35, and Cas1 + Cas2
Depositing lab: Seth Shipman. Depositing organization: J. David Gladstone Institutes. Publication: Recording gene expression order in DNA by CRISPR addition of retron barcodes. Bhattarai-Kline S, Lear SK, Fishman CB, Lopez SC, Lockshin ER, Schubert MG, Nivala J, Church GM, Shipman SL. Nature. 2022 Aug;608(7921):217-225. doi: 10.1038/s41586-022-04994-6. Epub 2022 Jul 27. PubMed 35896746.
Backbone
  Vector backbone: pRSFDuet-1
  Backbone manufacturer: Novagen
  Backbone size w/o insert (bp): 3829
  Total vector size (bp): 5212
  Vector type: Bacterial Expression, Synthetic Biology
Growth in bacteria
  Bacterial resistance: Kanamycin, 50 μg/mL
  Growth temperature: 37°C
  Growth strain: DH5alpha
  Copy number: Unknown
Gene/Insert 1
  Gene/Insert name: Retron Eco1 ncRNA v35
  Species: E. coli
  Insert size (bp): 203
  Promoter: T7/Lac
  Cloning method: Unknown
  Sequencing primers: 5′ CACGCGGTTGGGAATGTAAT; 3′ TATGCGGCCGTGTACAATAC
Gene/Insert 2
  Gene/Insert name: Cas1 + Cas2 (alt name: Cas1+2)
  Species: E. coli
  Insert size (bp): 1204
  Promoter: T7/Lac
  Cloning method: Gibson Cloning
  Sequencing primers: 5′ ATCATCACCACAGCCAGGAT; 3′ ATGTGCTGGCGTTCAAATTTCGCAGC
Terms and licenses: Academic/Nonprofit Terms; Industry Terms: Not Available to Industry
Depositor comments: P35Q mutation in Cas2 and Q180K and A110V mutations in LacI do not affect plasmid function. Please visit https://doi.org/10.1101/2021.08.11.455990 for bioRxiv preprint.
How to cite: pSLS.408 was a gift from Seth Shipman (Addgene plasmid # 187205 ; http://n2t.net/addgene:187205 ; RRID:Addgene_187205)
