[The description below was written by a language model from this plasmid's Addgene catalogue record and pLannotate feature annotations shown in this document.]
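Description:
pSLS.408 is a bacterial expression plasmid built on the pRSFDuet-1 backbone, a two-cassette T7 vector intended for co-expression in E. coli. It replicates from the RSF1030 origin, which is compatible with plasmids carrying other common origins and so allows it to be combined with partner constructs in the same cell. Selection is with kanamycin through an aminoglycoside phosphotransferase gene. The backbone also carries lacI under its own promoter, supplying the repressor that keeps the T7/lac promoters off until induction with IPTG. Expression requires a host that provides T7 RNA polymerase.

The catalogue lists two E. coli payloads, each under a T7/lac promoter. The first is a roughly 200 bp engineered version (v35) of the retron Eco1 non-coding RNA, the template that a retron reverse transcriptase converts into single-stranded DNA. No reverse transcriptase gene is recorded here, so it would presumably have to come from elsewhere. The annotation tool does not label the ncRNA, but a T7 promoter spanning the sequence origin sits upstream of an unannotated stretch where it most likely lies. The second T7 promoter, with a lac operator, drives cas1 (ygbT) followed immediately by cas2 (ygbF), which encode the CRISPR spacer-acquisition complex. They are followed by residual S-tag sequence from the backbone and the T7 terminator. The short TcR, SET1 and AmpR promoter fragment annotations look like incidental matches rather than functional parts.

According to the associated publication title, the plasmid belongs to a system for recording gene expression order in DNA by CRISPR addition of retron barcodes. The depositor notes a P35Q change in Cas2 and Q180K and A110V changes in LacI, none of which affect function. The sequenced record is slightly shorter than the stated total size.
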