Features (pLannotate 1.2.2; 17 found; start..end, strand, type, name):
    319..337     +  promoter       T7 promoter: promoter for bacteriophage T7 RNA polymerase
    338..362     +  protein_bind   lac operator: The lac repressor binds to the lac operator to inhibit transcription in E. coli. This inhibition can be relieved by adding lactose or isopropyl-β-D-thiogalactopyranoside (IPTG). lac repressor encoded by lacI
    404..1318    +  CDS            ygbT: CAS1_ECOLI - Also known as cas1. Experimental evidence at protein level: Swiss-Prot protein existence level 1. CRISPR (clustered regularly interspaced short palindromic repeat), is an adaptive immune system that provides protection against mobile genetic elements (viruses, transposable elements and conjugative plasmids) (PubMed:21255106, PubMed:24920831, PubMed:24793649). CRISPR clusters contain sequences complementary to antecedent mobile elements and target invading nucleic acids. CRISPR clusters are transcribed and processed into CRISPR RNA (crRNA). The Cas1-Cas2 complex is involved in CRIS
   1323..1604    +  CDS            ygbF: CAS2_ECOLI - Also known as cas2. Experimental evidence at protein level: Swiss-Prot protein existence level 1. CRISPR (clustered regularly interspaced short palindromic repeat), is an adaptive immune system that provides protection against mobile genetic elements (viruses, transposable elements and conjugative plasmids) (PubMed:21255106, PubMed:24920831, PubMed:24793649). CRISPR clusters contain sequences complementary to antecedent mobile elements and target invading nucleic acids. CRISPR clusters are transcribed and processed into CRISPR RNA (crRNA). The Cas1-Cas2 complex is involved in CRIS
   1734..1775    +  CDS            S-Tag (fragment): affinity and epitope tag derived from pancreatic ribonuclease A
   1805..1822    +  CDS            SET1 (fragment): solubility-enhancement tag derived from T7 phage gene 10B
   1830..1877    +  terminator     T7 terminator: transcription terminator for bacteriophage T7 RNA polymerase
   2041..2098    +  promoter       AmpR promoter (fragment): bla
   2107..2922    -  CDS            KanR: aminoglycoside phosphotransferase; aph(3')-Ia; confers resistance to kanamycin in bacteria or G418 (Geneticin®) in eukaryotes
   2923..3014    -  promoter       AmpR promoter: bla
   3030..3779    -  rep_origin     RSF ori: Plasmids containing the RSF 1030 origin of replication can be propagated in E. coli cells that contain additional plasmids with compatible origins.
   3862..3926    -  CDS            TcR (fragment): tetracycline efflux protein; tet; confers resistance to tetracycline
   3941..3962    -  protein_bind   CAP binding site: CAP binding activates transcription in the presence of cAMP. E. coli catabolite activator protein
   3975..5057    -  CDS            lacI: lac repressor; lacI; The lac repressor binds to the lac operator to inhibit transcription in E. coli. This inhibition can be relieved by adding lactose or isopropyl-β-D-thiogalactopyranoside (IPTG).
   5058..5135    -  promoter       lacI promoter: lacI
   5143..5178    -  CDS            TcR (fragment): tetracycline efflux protein; tet; confers resistance to tetracycline
   5181..2       +  promoter       T7 promoter (across the origin): promoter for bacteriophage T7 RNA polymerase
>Addgene plasmid #187205 | pSLS.408 | addgene full sequence | sequence record 368059 | Addgene NGS Result
GGGCATTTAACTATGATAAGATTCCGTATGCGCACCCTTAGCGAGAGGTTTATCATTAAGGTCAACCTCT
GGATGTTGTTTCGGCATCCTGCATTGAATCTGAGTTACAAGAAAATGGAGAGGTTGCAGCAACCTCTCCA
CCCGTTTTTTCTGACGTAAGGGTGCGCAACTTTCATGAAATCCGCTGCATCACCATCATCACCACAGCCA
GGATCCGAATTCGAGCTCGGCGCGCCTGCAGGTCGACAAGCTTGCGGCCGCATAATGCTTAAGTCGAACA
GAAAGTAATCGTATTGTACACGGCCGCATAATCGAAATTAATACGACTCACTATAGGGGAATTGTGAGCG
GATAACAATTCCCCATCTTAGTATATTAGTTAAGTATAAGAAGGAGATATACAATGACCTGGCTTCCCCT
TAATCCCATTCCACTCAAAGATCGCGTCTCCATGATCTTTCTGCAATATGGGCAGATCGATGTAATAGAT
GGCGCGTTTGTACTTATCGACAAGACAGGGATCCGCACTCATATTCCTGTTGGCTCGGTTGCCTGCATCA
TGCTGGAACCTGGTACACGGGTTTCGCATGCAGCTGTACGCCTGGCTGCGCAAGTTGGAACATTGTTGGT
ATGGGTGGGGGAAGCGGGCGTTCGTGTTTATGCTTCTGGTCAGCCTGGAGGTGCGCGTTCAGATAAGCTG
CTCTATCAGGCAAAACTTGCTCTGGATGAAGATTTGCGTCTGAAGGTCGTACGTAAAATGTTTGAACTTC
GGTTTGGAGAACCTGCGCCTGCCCGGCGCTCCGTAGAGCAACTCAGAGGTATAGAAGGCAGTCGCGTGCG
GGCAACCTACGCACTTCTGGCGAAGCAATACGGCGTGACATGGAATGGACGTCGCTACGATCCGAAAGAC
TGGGAAAAGGGCGATACGATCAACCAATGCATTAGCGCTGCAACTTCCTGTTTATACGGCGTAACTGAAG
CGGCGATACTTGCAGCTGGTTATGCACCAGCTATTGGGTTTGTGCATACAGGAAAGCCTCTTTCCTTTGT
TTACGATATTGCAGACATCATTAAATTTGACACTGTTGTACCGAAAGCTTTTGAGATAGCGCGTCGTAAC
CCTGGTGAGCCGGACCGGGAAGTCCGTTTGGCGTGCAGGGATATTTTTCGCAGTAGTAAAACATTAGCCA
AATTGATTCCGCTTATAGAGGACGTGCTTGCCGCTGGAGAAATACAACCGCCGGCCCCACCTGAAGATGC
ACAGCCTGTTGCCATTCCGCTTCCTGTTTCACTGGGAGATGCAGGCCATCGGAGTAGCTGAAATGAGTAT
GTTGGTCGTGGTCACTGAAAATGTACCTCAGCGCTTACGAGGCAGATTAGCCATCTGGTTGTTGGAGGTA
CGTGCAGGGGTATATGTAGGTGATGTATCCGCAAAAATTCGTGAAATGATCTGGGAACAAATAGCTGGAC
TGGCGGAAGAAGGCAATGTAGTGATGGCATGGGCAACGAATACAGAAACGGGATTTGAGTTCCAGACATT
TGGGTTAAACAGGCGTACCCCGGTAGATTTGGATGGTTTAAGGTTGGTGTCTTTTTTACCTGTTTGAGCG
GCCGCACTCGAGTCTGGTAAAGAAACCGCTGCTGCGAAATTTGAACGCCAGCACATTATGGCAGATCTCA
ATTGGATATCGGCCGGCCACGCGATCGCTGACGTCGGTACCCTCGAGTCTGGTAAAGAAACCGCTGCTGC
GAAATTTGAACGCCAGCACATGGACTCGTCTACTAGCGCAGCTTAATTAACCTAGGCTGCTGCCACCGCT
GAGCAATAACTAGCATAACCCCTTGGGGCCTCTAAACGGGTCTTGAGGGGTTTTTTGCTGAAACCTCAGG
CATTTGAGAAGCACACGGTCACACTGCTTCCGGTAGTCAATAAACCGGTAAACCAGCAATAGACATAAGC
GGCTATTTAACGACCCTGCCCTGAACCGACGACAAGCTGACGACCGGGTCTCCGCAAGTGGCACTTTTCG
GGGAAATGTGCGCGGAACCCCTATTTGTTTATTTTTCTAAATACATTCAAATATGTATCCGCTCATGAAT
TAATTCTTAGAAAAACTCATCGAGCATCAAATGAAACTGCAATTTATTCATATCAGGATTATCAATACCA
TATTTTTGAAAAAGCCGTTTCTGTAATGAAGGAGAAAACTCACCGAGGCAGTTCCATAGGATGGCAAGAT
CCTGGTATCGGTCTGCGATTCCGACTCGTCCAACATCAATACAACCTATTAATTTCCCCTCGTCAAAAAT
AAGGTTATCAAGTGAGAAATCACCATGAGTGACGACTGAATCCGGTGAGAATGGCAAAAGTTTATGCATT
TCTTTCCAGACTTGTTCAACAGGCCAGCCATTACGCTCGTCATCAAAATCACTCGCATCAACCAAACCGT
TATTCATTCGTGATTGCGCCTGAGCGAGACGAAATACGCGGTCGCTGTTAAAAGGACAATTACAAACAGG
AATCGAATGCAACCGGCGCAGGAACACTGCCAGCGCATCAACAATATTTTCACCTGAATCAGGATATTCT
TCTAATACCTGGAATGCTGTTTTCCCGGGGATCGCAGTGGTGAGTAACCATGCATCATCAGGAGTACGGA
TAAAATGCTTGATGGTCGGAAGAGGCATAAATTCCGTCAGCCAGTTTAGTCTGACCATCTCATCTGTAAC
ATCATTGGCAACGCTACCTTTGCCATGTTTCAGAAACAACTCTGGCGCATCGGGCTTCCCATACAATCGA
TAGATTGTCGCACCTGATTGCCCGACATTATCGCGAGCCCATTTATACCCATATAAATCAGCATCCATGT
TGGAATTTAATCGCGGCCTAGAGCAAGACGTTTCCCGTTGAATATGGCTCATACTCTTCCTTTTTCAATA
TTATTGAAGCATTTATCAGGGTTATTGTCTCATGAGCGGATACATATTTGAATGTATTTAGAAAAATAAA
CAAATAGGCATGCAGCGCTCTTCCGCTTCCTCGCTCACTGACTCGCTACGCTCGGTCGTTCGACTGCGGC
GAGCGGTGTCAGCTCACTCAAAAGCGGTAATACGGTTATCCACAGAATCAGGGGATAAAGCCGGAAAGAA
CATGTGAGCAAAAAGCAAAGCACCGGAAGAAGCCAACGCCGCAGGCGTTTTTCCATAGGCTCCGCCCCCC
TGACGAGCATCACAAAAATCGACGCTCAAGCCAGAGGTGGCGAAACCCGACAGGACTATAAAGATACCAG
GCGTTTCCCCCTGGAAGCTCCCTCGTGCGCTCTCCTGTTCCGACCCTGCCGCTTACCGGATACATGTCCG
CCTTTCTCCCTTCGGGAAGCGTGGCGCTTTCTCATAGCTCACGCTGTTGGTATCTCAGTTCGGTGTAGGT
CGTTCGCTCCAAGCTGGGCTGTGTGCACGAACCCCCCGTTCAGCCCGACCGCTGCGCCTTATCCGGTAAC
TATCGTCTTGAGTCCAACCCGGTAAGACACGACTTATCGCCACTGGCAGCAGCCATTGGTAACTGATTTA
GAGGACTTTGTCTTGAAGTTATGCACCTGTTAAGGCTAAACTGAAAGAACAGATTTTGGTGAGTGCGGTC
CTCCAACCCACTTACCTTGGTTCAAAGAGTTGGTAGCTCAGCGAACCTTGAGAAAACCACCGTTGGTAGC
GGTGGTTTTTCTTTATTTATGAGATGATGAATCAATCGGTCTATCAAGTCAACGAACAGCTATTCCGTTA
CTCTAGATTTCAGTGCAATTTATCTCTTCAAATGTAGCACCTGAAGTCAGCCCCATACGATATAAGTTGT
AATTCTCATGTTAGTCATGCCCCGCGCCCACCGGAAGGAGCTGACTGGGTTGAAGGCTCTCAAGGGCATC
GGTCGAGATCCCGGTGCCTAATGAGTGAGCTAACTTACATTAATTGCGTTGCGCTCACTGCCCGCTTTCC
AGTCGGGAAACCTGTCGTGCCAGCTGCATTAATGAATCGGCCAACGCGCGGGGAGAGGCGGTTTGCGTAT
TGGGCGCCAGGGTGGTTTTTCTTTTCACCAGTGAGACGGGCAACAGCTGATTGCCCTTCACCGCCTGGCC
CTGAGAGAGTTGCAGCAAGCGGTCCACGCTGGTTTGCCCCAGCAGGCGAAAATCCTGTTTGATGGTGGTT
AACGGCGGGATATAACATGAGCTGTCTTCGGTATCGTCGTATCCCACTACCGAGATGTCCGCACCAACGC
GCAGCCCGGACTCGGTAATGGCGCGCATTGCGCCCAGCGCCATCTGATCGTTGGCAACCAGCATCGCAGT
GGGAACGATGCCCTCATTCAGCATTTGCATGGTTTGTTGAAAACCGGACATGGCACTCCAGTCGCCTTCC
CGTTCCGCTATCGGCTGAATTTGATTGCGAGTGAGATATTTATGCCAGCCAGCCAGACGCAGACGCGCCG
AGACAGAACTTAATGGGCCCGCTAACAGCGCGATTTGCTTGTGACCCAATGCGACCAGATGCTCCACGCC
CAGTCGCGTACCGTCTTCATGGGAGAAAATAATACTGTTGATGGGTGTCTGGTCAGAGACATCAAGAAAT
AACGCCGGAACATTAGTGCAGGCAGCTTCCACAGCAATGGCATCCTGGTCATCCAGCGGATAGTTAATGA
TCAGCCCACTGACGCGTTGCGCGAGAAGATTGTGCACCACCGCTTTACAGGCTTCGACGCCGCTTCGTTC
TACCATCGACACCACCACGCTGGCACCCAGTTGATCGGCGCGAGATTTAATCGCCGCGACAATTTGCGAC
GGCGCGTGCAGGGCCAGACTGGAGGTGGCAACGCCAATCAGCAACGACTGTTTGCCCGCCAGTTGTTGTG
CCACGCGGTTGGGAATGTAATTCAGCTCCGCCATCGCCGCTTCCACTTTTTCCCGCGTTTTCGCAGAAAC
GTGGCTGGCCTGGTTCACCACGCGGGAAACGGTCTGATAAGAGACACCGGCATACTCTGCGACATCGTAT
AACGTTACTGGTTTCACATTCACCACCCTGAATTGACTCTCTTCCGGGCGCTATCATGCCATACCGCGAA
AGGTTTTGCGCCATTCGATGGTGTCCGGGATCTCGACGCTCTCCCTTATGCGACTCCTGCATTAGGAAAT
TAATACGACTCACTATA
